Addgene plasmid #27880: pUT1863-HQ858798
Depositing lab: John Gray & Erich Grotewold. Depositing organization: University of Toledo. Publication: The Maize TFome--development of a transcription factor open reading frame collection for functional genomics. Burdo B, Gray J, Goetting-Minesky MP, Wittler B, Hunt M, Li T, Velliquette D, Thomas J, Gentzel I, dos Santos Brito M, Mejia-Guerra MK, Connolly LN, Qaisi D, Li W, Casas MI, Doseff AI, Grotewold E. Plant J. 2014 Oct;80(2):356-66. doi: 10.1111/tpj.12623. Epub 2014 Aug 26. PubMed 25053252.
Backbone
  Vector backbone: pENTR/SD
  Backbone manufacturer: Invitrogen
  Backbone size w/o insert (bp): 2601
  Vector type: Entry vector
Growth in bacteria
  Bacterial resistance: Kanamycin, 50 μg/mL
  Growth temperature: 37°C
  Growth strain: DH5alpha
  Growth instructions: E. coli TOP10
  Copy number: Low Copy
Gene/Insert
  Gene/Insert name: OFP transcription factor from DV526477
  Species: Zea mays
  Insert size (bp): 876
  GenBank ID: HQ858798
  Cloning method: Restriction Enzyme
  Sequencing primers: 5′ M13 For; 3′ M13 Rev
Terms and licenses: Academic/Nonprofit Terms; Industry Terms: Not Available to Industry
Depositor comments: This CDS was amplified using PCR from a full length cDNA template from the Maize Full-length cDNA Project (www.maizecdna.org) and the PCR product included the stop codon. The PCR product was cloned into a Gateway pENTR/SD vector. Further information on this gene may be obtained at www.grassius.org using the GenBank number. (The second half of the plasmid name is the GenBank Number for the sequence of the insert)
How to cite: pUT1863-HQ858798 was a gift from John Gray & Erich Grotewold (Addgene plasmid # 27880 ; http://n2t.net/addgene:27880 ; RRID:Addgene_27880)
