[The description below was written by a language model from this plasmid's Addgene catalogue record and pLannotate feature annotations shown in this document.]
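Description:
pUT1863-HQ858798 is a Gateway entry clone built on the Invitrogen pENTR/SD backbone and carrying a maize (Zea mays) transcription factor open reading frame. It belongs to a maize transcription factor ORF collection assembled for functional genomics. The plasmid is maintained in E. coli under kanamycin selection through an aminoglycoside phosphotransferase (KanR) gene. It replicates from a ColE1/pUC-type origin; the annotation describes this as a high-copy origin, whereas the catalogue entry lists the plasmid as low copy. The full depositor sequence is 3,477 nt, which matches the 2,601 bp backbone plus the 876 bp insert.

The insert is the coding sequence of an OFP (OVATE family protein) transcription factor. It was amplified by PCR from a full-length maize cDNA clone and retains its native stop codon, so it is not suited to C-terminal fusions after transfer. The automated annotation recognises only part of the ORF, by similarity to Arabidopsis OFP6, a transcriptional repressor that acts through BLH and KNAT homeodomain factors. This reflects a homology match to the conserved region, not the origin of the insert.

The ORF lies between attL1 and attL2, which allow LR Clonase-mediated recombination into any attR-containing destination vector. Directly upstream of the ORF is the bacteriophage T7 gene 10 ribosome binding site characteristic of the SD backbone, which supports translation in bacterial expression contexts. rrnB T1 and T2 terminators upstream of attL1 insulate the cassette from read-through transcription, and a T7 promoter sits beyond attL2, oriented back toward the insert. The short lacI and lacZα fragments are backbone remnants. The entry clone itself has no plant promoter, so expression depends on the chosen destination vector.
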