Features (pLannotate 1.2.2; 11 found; start..end, strand, type, name):
      1..100     +  protein_bind   attL1: mutant version of attL; recombination site for the Gateway® LR reaction LR Clonase™
    112..132     +  RBS            RBS: efficient ribosome binding site from bacteriophage T7 gene 10 (Olins and Rangwala, 1989)
    673..921     +  CDS            OFP6 (fragment): OFP6_ARATH - Experimental evidence at protein level: Swiss-Prot protein existence level 1. Transcriptional repressor that regulates multiple aspects of plant growth and development through the regulation of BEL1-LIKE (BLH) and KNOX TALE (KNAT) homeodomain transcription factors. From Arabidopsis thaliana (Mouse-ear cress).
   1034..1133    -  protein_bind   attL2: mutant version of attL; recombination site for the Gateway® LR reaction LR Clonase™
   1151..1169    -  promoter       T7 promoter: promoter for bacteriophage T7 RNA polymerase
   1303..2112    +  CDS            KanR: aminoglycoside phosphotransferase; aph(3')-Ia; confers resistance to kanamycin in bacteria or G418 (Geneticin®) in eukaryotes
   2259..2847    +  rep_origin     ori: high-copy-number ColE1/pMB1/pBR322/pUC origin of replication
   3030..3122    +  CDS            lacI (fragment): lac repressor; lacI; The lac repressor binds to the lac operator to inhibit transcription in E. coli. This inhibition can be relieved by adding lactose or isopropyl-β-D-thiogalactopyranoside (IPTG).
   3177..3204    -  terminator     rrnB T2 terminator: transcription terminator T2 from the E. coli rrnB gene
   3336..3379    +  terminator     rrnB T1 terminator: Escherichia coli rrnB; transcription terminator T1 from the E. coli rrnB gene
   3426..3462    -  CDS            lacZα (fragment): LacZα fragment of β-galactosidase; lacZ fragment
>Addgene plasmid #27880 | pUT1863-HQ858798 | depositor full sequence | sequence record 13154 | Author sequence
CAAATAATGATTTTATTTTGACTGATAGTGACCTGTTCGTTGCAACAAATTGATGAGCAATGCTTTTTTA
TAATGCCAACTTTGTACAAAAAAGCAGGCTCCGCGGCCGCCTTGTTTAACTTTAAGAAGGAGCCCTTCAC
CATGAAGAGCCCCGCCGTTCCGGCCAAGAGGCGCCACGGCGGCAACGGCAGCGGCAGCGGCCCGGGGTTC
GCGCTTGGGTGCGGCTGCAAGGACGCCAAGAGCGTGTCGGTGTCCGTGTCCGCGTCCGCGTCCCCGTCCC
AGTCGGCGACGACAGGGACGTCGACCGTGACGCGCCGCACGAGCGCCGGCGGGCTGAACCCGTGGGCGTC
GACGACGACGGACACCCTGACGTCGGCGTCGGCGTCCTCGCTCTGGGAAGACGCGGTGGAGGGGCTGGGC
TACAAGGACGGCGGCTGCCGGATGGTGCCGGAGAGCACCGCGCCGAGCTTCTCCGGCCTGCTGCGCGAGC
TCGGCGAGCTGGAGCGGAGCGTCGCGTCGTGGGGCGGCGCGCGGAAGGGACACCGCCGCGACCGCGAGGG
CAAGCTCTCGCCGCCGGCGCTGCGGCACGAGCAGCAGAGGAGGGCGGCCAAGGGCGAGCCCAGGGACTCG
GAGGAGAACCGCTTCGTCGACGCGGGCGCGGGGCTCCAGGGCAGCGTGGCGGTGGTGAAGCAGTCGGACG
ACCCGCTCCGCGACTTCCGGCGCTCGATGCTGCAGATGATCGTGGAGAACGGGATCGTGGCGGGCGAGGA
CCTGCGCGAGATGCTCCGGCGCTTCCTCACCCTCAACGCGCCGCACCACCACGACGCCATCCTGCGCGCC
TTCGCCGAGATCTGGGACGACGTGTTCGTCGCCGCCGCCGCGTCGCTCGACGACTGTGCCAGCCCGGTCG
GCCGAGCGTCCTCCGTCTCAGGCCGGGAACCGGCGGCGGCGGGCAGGCCGCCAGCGCCCAGAACGACCGC
CCGCCACCACCGCCGCTCGCCACCGGCGTGGCGCGTGAAGGGTGGGCGCGCCGACCCAGCTTTCTTGTAC
AAAGTTGGCATTATAAGAAAGCATTGCTTATCAATTTGTTGCAACGAACAGGTCACTATCAGTCAAAATA
AAATCATTATTTGCCATCCAGCTGATATCCCCTATAGTGAGTCGTATTACATGGTCATAGCTGTTTCCTG
GCAGCTCTGGCCCGTGTCTCAAAATCTCTGATGTTACATTGCACAAGATAAAAATATATCATCATGAACA
ATAAAACTGTCTGCTTACATAAACAGTAATACAAGGGGTGTTATGAGCCATATTCAACGGGAAACGTCGA
GGCCGCGATTAAATTCCAACATGGATGCTGATTTATATGGGTATAAATGGGCTCGCGATAATGTCGGGCA
ATCAGGTGCGACAATCTATCGCTTGTATGGGAAGCCCGATGCGCCAGAGTTGTTTCTGAAACATGGCAAA
GGTAGCGTTGCCAATGATGTTACAGATGAGATGGTCAGACTAAACTGGCTGACGGAATTTATGCCTCTTC
CGACCATCAAGCATTTTATCCGTACTCCTGATGATGCATGGTTACTCACCACTGCGATCCCCGGAAAAAC
AGCATTCCAGGTATTAGAAGAATATCCTGATTCAGGTGAAAATATTGTTGATGCGCTGGCAGTGTTCCTG
CGCCGGTTGCATTCGATTCCTGTTTGTAATTGTCCTTTTAACAGCGATCGCGTATTTCGTCTCGCTCAGG
CGCAATCACGAATGAATAACGGTTTGGTTGATGCGAGTGATTTTGATGACGAGCGTAATGGCTGGCCTGT
TGAACAAGTCTGGAAAGAAATGCATAAACTTTTGCCATTCTCACCGGATTCAGTCGTCACTCATGGTGAT
TTCTCACTTGATAACCTTATTTTTGACGAGGGGAAATTAATAGGTTGTATTGATGTTGGACGAGTCGGAA
TCGCAGACCGATACCAGGATCTTGCCATCCTATGGAACTGCCTCGGTGAGTTTTCTCCTTCATTACAGAA
ACGGCTTTTTCAAAAATATGGTATTGATAATCCTGATATGAATAAATTGCAGTTTCATTTGATGCTCGAT
GAGTTTTTCTAATCAGAATTGGTTAATTGGTTGTAACACTGGCAGAGCATTACGCTGACTTGACGGGACG
GCGCAAGCTCATGACCAAAATCCCTTAACGTGAGTTACGCGTCGTTCCACTGAGCGTCAGACCCCGTAGA
AAAGATCAAAGGATCTTCTTGAGATCCTTTTTTTCTGCGCGTAATCTGCTGCTTGCAAACAAAAAAACCA
CCGCTACCAGCGGTGGTTTGTTTGCCGGATCAAGAGCTACCAACTCTTTTTCCGAAGGTAACTGGCTTCA
GCAGAGCGCAGATACCAAATACTGTCCTTCTAGTGTAGCCGTAGTTAGGCCACCACTTCAAGAACTCTGT
AGCACCGCCTACATACCTCGCTCTGCTAATCCTGTTACCAGTGGCTGCTGCCAGTGGCGATAAGTCGTGT
CTTACCGGGTTGGACTCAAGACGATAGTTACCGGATAAGGCGCAGCGGTCGGGCTGAACGGGGGGTTCGT
GCACACAGCCCAGCTTGGAGCGAACGACCTACACCGAACTGAGATACCTACAGCGTGAGCATTGAGAAAG
CGCCACGCTTCCCGAAGGGAGAAAGGCGGACAGGTATCCGGTAAGCGGCAGGGTCGGAACAGGAGAGCGC
ACGAGGGAGCTTCCAGGGGGAAACGCCTGGTATCTTTATAGTCCTGTCGGGTTTCGCCACCTCTGACTTG
AGCGTCGATTTTTGTGATGCTCGTCAGGGGGGCGGAGCCTATGGAAAAACGCCAGCAACGCGGCCTTTTT
ACGGTTCCTGGCCTTTTGCTGGCCTTTTGCTCACATGTTCTTTCCTGCGTTATCCCCTGATTCTGTGGAT
AACCGTATTACCGCCTTTGAGTGAGCTGATACCGCTCGCCGCAGCCGAACGACCGAGCGCAGCGAGTCAG
TGAGCGAGGAAGCGGAAGAGCGCCCAATACGCAAACCGCCTCTCCCCGCGCGTTGGCCGATTCATTAATG
CAGCTGGCACGACAGGTTTCCCGACTGGAAAGCGGGCAGTGAGCGCAACGCAATTAATACGCGTACCGCT
AGCCAGGAAGAGTTTGTAGAAACGCAAAAAGGCCATCCGTCAGGATGGCCTTCTGCTTAGTTTGATGCCT
GGCAGTTTATGGCGGGCGTCCTGCCCGCCACCCTCCGGGCCGTTGCTTCACAACGTTCAAATCCGCTCCC
GGCGGATTTGTCCTACTCAGGAGAGCGTTCACCGACAAACAACAGATAAAACGAAAGGCCCAGTCTTCCG
ACTGAGCCTTTCGTTTTATTTGATGCCTGGCAGTTCCCTACTCTCGCGTTAACGCTAGCATGGATGTTTT
CCCAGTCACGACGTTGTAAAACGACGGCCAGTCTTAAGCTCGGGCCC
