>Addgene plasmid #27880 | pUT1863-HQ858798 | addgene partial sequence | sequence record 34170 | 27880 with M13pUC-fwd
AATGATTTTATTTTGACTGATAGTGACCTGTTCGTTGCAACAAATTGATGAGCAATGCTTTTTTATAATG
CCAACTTTGTACAAAAAAGCAGGCTCCGCGGCCGCCTTGTTTAACTTTAAGAAGGAGCCCTTCACCATGA
AGAGCCCCGCCGTTCCGGCCAAGAGGCGCCACGGCGGCAACGGCAGCGGCAGCGGCCCGGGGTTCGCGCT
TGGGTGCGGCTGCAAGGACGCCAAGAGCGTGTCGGTGTCCGTGTCCGCGTCCGCGTCCCCGTCCCAGTCG
GCGACGACAGGGACGTCGACCGTGACGCGCCGCACGAGCGCCGGCGGGCTGAACCCGTGGGCGTCGACGA
CGACGGACACCCTGACGTCGGCGTCGGCGTCCTCGCTCTGGGAAGACGCGGTGGAGGGGCTGGGCTACAA
GGACGGCGGCTGCCGGATGGTGCCGGAGAGCACCGCGCCGAGCTTCTCCGGCCTGCTGCGCGAGCTCGGC
GAGCTGGAGCGGAGCGTCGCGTCGTGGGGCGGCGCGCGGAAGGGACACCGCCGCGACCGCGAGGGCAAGC
TCTCGCCGCCGGC
